>Addgene plasmid #127472 | pZF-BCD | addgene full sequence | sequence record 248915 | Addgene NGS Result
CCTCTAGAAATAATTTTGTTTAACTTTAAGAAGGAGATATACATATGGAACGTCCGTACGCTTGCCCGGT
TGAATCTTGCGACCGTCGTTTCTCTGACAAAACCAAACTGCGTGTTCATATTAGAATTCATACTGGACAA
AAACCATTCCAATGTAGAATTTGTATGAGAAATTTCTCTCAGCGTTCTTCTCTGGTTCGTCACATCCGTA
CCCACACCGGTGAAAAACCGTTCGCTTGCGACATCTGCGGTCGTAAATTCGCTCGTCACGACCAGCTGAC
CCGTCACACCAAAATCCACCTGCGTCAGTAAGATCCGGCTGCTAACAAAGCCCGAAAGGAAGCTGAGTTG
GCTGCTGCCACCGCTGAGCAATAACTAGCATAACCCCTTGGGGCCTCTAAACGGGTCTTGAGGGGTTTTT
TGCTGAAAGGAGGAACTATATCCGGATTGGCGAATGGG
[124 nt withheld, positions 459-582]
C
[91 nt withheld, positions 584-674]
A
[49 nt withheld, positions 676-724]
CCTTTGACGTTGGAGTCCACGTTCTTT
[37 nt withheld, positions 752-788]
ACCCTATCTCGGTCTATTCTTTTGATTTATAAGGGATTTTGCCGATTTCGGCCTATTGGTTAAAAAATGA
GCTGATTTAACAAAAATTTAACGCGAATTTTAACAAAATATTAACGCTTACAATTTAGGTGGCACTTTTC
GGGGAAATGTGCGCGGAACCCCTATTTGTTTATTTTTCTAAATACATTCAAATATGTATCCGCTCATGAG
ACAATAACCCTGATAAATGCTTCAATAATATTGAAAAAGGAAGAGTATGAGTATTCAACATTTCCGTGTC
GCCCTTATTCCCTTTTTTGCGGCATTTTGCCTTCCTGTTTTTGCTCACCCAGAAACGCTGGTGAAAGTAA
AAGATGCTGAAGATCAGTTGGGTGCACGAGTGGGTTACATCGAACTGGATCTCAACAGCGGTAAGATCCT
TGAGAGTTTTCGCCCCGAAGAACGTTTTCCAATGATGAGCACTTTTAAAGTTCTGCTATGTGGCGCGGTA
TTATCCCGTATTGACGCCGGGCAAGAGCAACTCGGTCGCCGCATACACTATTCTCAGAATGACTTGGTTG
AGTACTCACCAGTCACAGAAAAGCATCTTACGGATGGCATGACAGTAAGAGAATTATGCAGTGCTGCCAT
AACCATGAGTGATAACACTGCGGCCAACTTACTTCTGACAACGATCGGAGGACCGAAGGAGCTAACCGCT
TTTTTGCACAACATGGGGGATCATGTAACTCGCCTTGATCGTTGGGAACCGGAGCTGAATGAAGCCATAC
CAAACGACGAGCGTGACACCACGATGCCTGCAGCAATGGCAACAACGTTGCGCAAACTATTAACTGGCGA
ACTACTTACTCTAGCTTCCCGGCAACAATTAATAGACTGGATGGAGGCGGATAAAGTTGCAGGACCACTT
CTGCGCTCGGCCCTTCCGGCTGGCTGGTTTATTGCTGATAAATCTGGAGCCGGTGAGCGTGGGTCTCGCG
GTATCATTGCAGCACTGGGGCCAGATGGTAAGCCCTCCCGTATCGTAGTTATCTACACGACGGGGAGTCA
GGCAACTATGGATGAACGAAATAGACAGATCGCTGAGATAGGTGCCTCACTGATTAAGCATTGGTAACTG
TCAGACCAAGTTTACTCATATATACTTTAGATTGATTTAAAACTTCATTTTTAATTTAAAAGGATCTAGG
TGAAGATCCTTTTTGATAATCTCATGACCAAAATCCCTTAACGTGAGTTTTCGTTCCACTGAGCGTCAGA
CCCCGTAGAAAAGATCAAAGGATCTTCTTGAGATCCTTTTTTTCTGCGCGTAATCTGCTGCTTGCAAACA
AAAAAACCACCGCTACCAGCGGTGGTTTGTTTGCCGGATCAAGAGCTACCAACTCTTTTTCCGAAGGTAA
CTGGCTTCAGCAGAGCGCAGATACCAAATACTGTCCTTCTAGTGTAGCCGTAGTTAGGCCACCACTTCAA
GAACTCTGTAGCACCGCCTACATACCTCGCTCTGCTAATCCTGTTACCAGTGGCTGCTGCCAGTGGCGAT
AAGTCGTGTCTTACCGGGTTGGACTCAAGACGATAGTTACCGGATAAGGCGCAGCGGTCGGGCTGAACGG
GGGGTTCGTGCACACAGCCCAGCTTGGAGCGAACGACCTACACCGAACTGAGATACCTACAGCGTGAGCT
ATGAGAAAGCGCCACGCTTCCCGAAGGGAGAAAGGCGGACAGGTATCCGGTAAGCGGCAGGGTCGGAACA
GGAGAGCGCACGAGGGAGCTTCCAGGGGGAAACGCCTGGTATCTTTATAGTCCTGTCGGGTTTCGCCACC
TCTGACTTGAGCGTCGATTTTTGTGATGCTCGTCAGGGGGGCGGAGCCTATGGAAAAACGCCAGCAACGC
GGCCTTTTTACGGTTCCTGGCCTTTTGCTGGCCTTTTGCTCACATGTTCTTTCCTGCGTTATCCCCTGAT
TCTGTGGATAACCGTATTACCGCCTTTGAGTGAGCTGATACCGCTCGCCGCAGCCGAACGACCGAGCGCA
GCGAGTCAGTGAGCGAGGAAGCGGAAGAGCGCCTGATGCGGTATTTTCTCCTTACGCATCTGTGCGGTAT
TTCACACCGCAATGGTGCACTCTCAGTACAATCTGCTCTGATGCCGCATAGTTAAGCCAGTATACACTCC
GCTATCGCTACGTGACTGGGTCATGGCTGCGCCCCGACACCCGCCAACACCCGCTGACGCGCCCTGACGG
GCTTGTCTGCTCCCGGCATCCGCTTACAGACAAGCTGTGACCGTCTCCGGGAGCTGCATGTGTCAGAGGT
TTTCACCGTCATCACCGAAACGCGCGAGGCAGCTGCGGTAAAGCTCATCAGCGTGGTCGTGAAGCGATTC
ACAGATGTCTGCCTGTTCATCCGCGTCCAGCTCGTTGAGTTTCTCCAGAAGCGTTAATGTCTGGCTTCTG
ATAAAGCGGGCCATGTTAAGGGCGGTTTTTTCCTGTTTGGTCACTGATGCCTCCGTGTAAGGGGGATTTC
TGTTCATGGGGGTAATGATACCGATGAAACGAGAGAGGATGCTCACGATACGGGTTACTGATGATGAACA
TGCCCGGTTACTGGAACGTTGTGAGGGTAAACAACTGGCGGTATGGATGCGGCGGGACCAGAGAAAAATC
ACTCAGGGTCAATGCCAGCGCTTCGTTAATACAGATGTAGGTGTTCCACAGGGTAGCCAGCAGCATCCTG
CGATGCAGATCCGGAACATAATGGTGCAGGGCGCTGACTTCCGCGTTTCCAGACTTTACGAAACACGGAA
ACCGAAGACCATTCATGTTGTTGCTCAGGTCGCAGACGTTTTGCAGCAGCAGTCGCTTCACGTTCGCTCG
CGTATCGGTGATTCATTCTGCTAACCAGTAAGGCAACCCCGCCAGCCTAGCCGGGTCCTCAACGACAGGA
GCACGATCATGCGCACCCGTGGGGCCGCCATGCCGGCGATAATGGCCTGCTTCTCGCCGAAACGTTTGGT
GGCGGGACCAGTGACGAAGGCTTGAGCGAGGGCGTGCAAGATTCCGAATACCGCAAGCGACAGGCCGATC
ATCGTCGCGCTCCAGCGAAAGCGGTCCTCGCCGAAAATGACCCAGAGCGCTGCCGGCACCTGTCCTACGA
GTTGCATGATAAAGAAGACAGTCATAAGTGCGGCGACGATAGTCATGCCCCGCGCCCACCGGAAGGAGCT
GACTGGGTTGAAGGCTCTCAAGGGCATCGGTCGAGATCCCGGTGCCTAATGAGTGAGCTAACTTACATTA
ATTGCGTTGCGCTCACTGCCCGCTTTCCAGTCGGGAAACCTGTCGTGCCAGCTGCATTAATGAATCGGCC
AACGCGCGGGGAGAGGCGGTTTGCGTATTGGGCGCCAGGGTGGTTTTTCTTTTCACCAGTGAGACGGGCA
ACAGCTGATTGCCCTTCACCGCCTGGCCCTGAGAGAGTTGCAGCAAGCGGTCCACGCTGGTTTGCCCCAG
CAGGCGAAAATCCTGTTTGATGGTGGTTAACGGCGGGATATAACATGAGCTGTCTTCGGTATCGTCGTAT
CCCACTACCGAGATATCCGCACCAACGCGCAGCCCGGACTCGGTAATGGCGCGCATTGCGCCCAGCGCCA
TCTGATCGTTGGCAACCAGCATCGCAGTGGGAACGATGCCCTCATTCAGCATTTGCATGGTTTGTTGAAA
ACCGGACATGGCACTCCAGTCGCCTTCCCGTTCCGCTATCGGCTGAATTTGATTGCGAGTGAGATATTTA
TGCCAGCCAGCCAGACGCAGACGCGCCGAGACAGAACTTAATGGGCCCGCTAACAGCGCGATTTGCTGGT
GACCCAATGCGACCAGATGCTCCACGCCCAGTCGCGTACCGTCTTCATGGGAGAAAATAATACTGTTGAT
GGGTGTCTGGTCAGAGACATCAAGAAATAACGCCGGAACATTAGTGCAGGCAGCTTCCACAGCAATGGCA
TCCTGGTCATCCAGCGGATAGTTAATGATCAGCCCACTGACGCGTTGCGCGAGAAGATTGTGCACCGCCG
CTTTACAGGCTTCGACGCCGCTTCGTTCTACCATCGACACCACCACGCTGGCACCCAGTTGATCGGCGCG
AGATTTAATCGCCGCGACAATTTGCGACGGCGCGTGCAGGGCCAGACTGGAGGTGGCAACGCCAATCAGC
AACGACTGTTTGCCCGCCAGTTGTTGTGCCACGCGGTTGGGAATGTAATTCAGCTCCGCCATCGCCGCTT
CCACTTTTTCCCGCGTTTTCGCAGAAACGTGGCTGGCCTGGTTCACCACGCGGGAAACGGTCTGATAAGA
GACACCGGCATACTCTGCGACATCGTATAACGTTACTGGTTTCACATTCACCACCCTGAATTGACTCTCT
TCCGGGCGCTATCATGCCATACCGCGAAAGGTTTTGCGCCATTCGATGGTGTCCGGGATCTCGACGCTCT
CCCTTATGCGACTCCTGCATTAGGAAGCAGCCCAGTAGTAGGTTGAGGCCGTTGAGCACCGCCGCCGCAA
GGAATGGTGCATGCAAGGAGATGGCGCCCAACAGTCCCCCGGCCACGGGGCCTGCCACCATACCCACGCC
GAAACAAGCGCTCATGAGCCCGAAGTGGCGAGCCCGATCTTCCCCATCGGTGATGTCGGCGATATAGGCG
CCAGCAACCGCACCTGTGGCGCCGGTGATGCCGGCCACGATGCGTCCGGCGTAGAGGATCGAGATCGATC
TCGATCCCGCGAAATTAATACGACTCACTATAGGGGAATTGTGAGCGGATAACAATTCC
Features (pLannotate 1.2.2; 18 found; start..end, strand, type, name):
     15..37      +  RBS            RBS: efficient ribosome binding site from bacteriophage T7 gene 10 (Olins and Rangwala, 1989)
     78..167     +  CDS            EGR1 (fragment): EGR1_SERCA - Also known as ZENK From Serinus canaria (Island canary) (Fringilla canaria).
    318..367     +  CDS            SET1 (fragment): solubility-enhancement tag derived from T7 phage gene 10B
    375..422     +  terminator     T7 terminator: transcription terminator for bacteriophage T7 RNA polymerase
    459..887     +  rep_origin     f1 ori (sequence partly withheld): f1 bacteriophage origin of replication; arrow indicates direction of (+) strand synthesis
    940..1044    +  promoter       AmpR promoter: bla
   1045..1905    +  CDS            AmpR: β-lactamase; bla; confers resistance to ampicillin, carbenicillin, and related antibiotics
   2076..2664    +  rep_origin     ori: high-copy-number ColE1/pMB1/pBR322/pUC origin of replication
   2850..2989    -  misc_feature   bom: basis of mobility region from pBR322
   3091..3282    -  CDS            rop: Rop protein, which maintains plasmids at low copy number; rop
   3299..3679    +  CDS            YPB1_ECOLX: Protein predicted: Swiss-Prot protein existence level 4. From Escherichia coli.
   3751..4042    -  CDS            TcR (fragment): tetracycline efflux protein; tet; confers resistance to tetracycline
   4057..4078    -  protein_bind   CAP binding site: CAP binding activates transcription in the presence of cAMP. E. coli catabolite activator protein
   4091..5173    -  CDS            lacI: lac repressor; lacI; The lac repressor binds to the lac operator to inhibit transcription in E. coli. This inhibition can be relieved by adding lactose or isopropyl-β-D-thiogalactopyranoside (IPTG).
   5174..5251    -  promoter       lacI promoter: lacI
   5259..5538    -  CDS            TcR (fragment): tetracycline efflux protein; tet; confers resistance to tetracycline
   5564..5582    +  promoter       T7 promoter: promoter for bacteriophage T7 RNA polymerase
   5583..5607    +  protein_bind   lac operator: The lac repressor binds to the lac operator to inhibit transcription in E. coli. This inhibition can be relieved by adding lactose or isopropyl-β-D-thiogalactopyranoside (IPTG). lac repressor encoded by lacI
