[The description below was written by a language model from this plasmid's Addgene catalogue record and pLannotate feature annotations shown in this document.]
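Description:
pZF-BCD is a pET-21a-based bacterial expression plasmid (about 5.6 kb) carrying the coding sequence for ZF-BCD, a small synthetic zinc finger transcription factor. The repository classes it as a vector for cell-free transcription–translation. It is propagated in E. coli under ampicillin selection through the β-lactamase gene and its own promoter. Replication relies on a ColE1/pBR322-type origin, accompanied by the pBR322 bom region and the rop gene. The catalogue lists the plasmid as high copy, although rop normally moderates copy number. An f1 origin is also present and would allow single-stranded DNA production. The short tetracycline-resistance fragments and the predicted E. coli open reading frame in the annotation are non-functional remnants of the pBR322-derived backbone.

The 267 bp insert sits in the standard pET expression cassette. This consists of a T7 promoter followed by a lac operator, the strong T7 gene 10 ribosome binding site, the open reading frame, and a T7 terminator. The automated annotation matches part of the insert to EGR1 (Zif268/ZENK), which is consistent with a designed zinc finger built on that well-known three-finger scaffold. A short hit to a T7 gene 10-derived solubility tag lies just upstream of the terminator, and it may simply reflect backbone sequence rather than a fused tag. The record does not list any tag on the protein. The backbone also carries lacI with its promoter, so transcription in cells would be repressible and IPTG-inducible in hosts supplying T7 RNA polymerase.

The associated work concerns engineering gene-regulatory networks in cell-free systems with synthetic transcription factors. The plasmid therefore most likely serves as a template for producing ZF-BCD as a DNA-binding regulator in such reactions. The record does not state its target sequence or regulatory mode.
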