Addgene plasmid #127472: pZF-BCD
Purpose: coding sequence for synthetic zinc finger ZF-BCD
Depositing lab: Sebastian Maerkl. Depositing organization: Swiss Federal Institute of Technology (EPFL). Publication: Cell-free gene-regulatory network engineering with synthetic transcription factors. Swank Z, Laohakunakorn N, Maerkl SJ. Proc Natl Acad Sci U S A. 2019 Mar 26;116(13):5892-5901. doi: 10.1073/pnas.1816591116. Epub 2019 Mar 8. PubMed 30850530.
Backbone
  Vector backbone: pET-21a
  Backbone size w/o insert (bp): 5344
  Total vector size (bp): 5607
  Vector type: cell-free transcription–translation
Growth in bacteria
  Bacterial resistance: Ampicillin, 100 μg/mL
  Growth temperature: 37°C
  Growth strain: DH5alpha
  Copy number: High Copy
Gene/Insert
  Gene/Insert name: ZF-BCD synthetic transcription factor
  Insert size (bp): 267
  Promoter: T7
  Cloning method: Ligation Independent Cloning
  Sequencing primers: 5′ ATGCGTCCGGCGTAG; 3′ AACCCCTCAAGACCCG
Terms and licenses: Academic/Nonprofit Terms; Industry Terms: Not Available to Industry
Depositor comments: Integrating Gene Synthesis and Microfluidic Protein Analysis for Rapid Protein Engineering. NAR. 2016 April; 44(7): e68. doi:10.1093/nar/gkv1497.
How to cite: pZF-BCD was a gift from Sebastian Maerkl (Addgene plasmid # 127472 ; http://n2t.net/addgene:127472 ; RRID:Addgene_127472)
